Addgene plasmid #11736: pEZ-Frt-lox-DT
Purpose: Conditional gene targeting vector; contain cloning sites for 5′ and 3′ homology arms, and a central targeting region flanked by LoxP sites, and a neomycin cassette flanked by FRT sites.
Depositing lab: Klaus Rajewsky.
Backbone
  Vector backbone: pBSII KS
  Backbone manufacturer: Stratagene
  Backbone size w/o insert (bp): 2900
  Vector type: Cre/Lox ; /Frt
  Selectable markers: Neomycin (select with G418) ; Diphtheriatoxin A
Growth in bacteria
  Bacterial resistance: Ampicillin, 100 μg/mL
  Growth temperature: 37°C
  Growth strain: DH5alpha
  Copy number: High Copy
Gene/Insert
  Gene/Insert name: pEZ-Frt-lox-DT
  Species: DNA derived from yeast, E. Coli, transposon Tn5, Cosynebacterium
  Insert size (bp): 3100
  Cloning method: Restriction Enzyme; 5′ cloning site Cla I (not destroyed); 3′ cloning site Don't Know (destroyed during cloning)
  Sequencing primers: 5′ T7/M13; 3′ T7/M13
Resource information
  A portion of this plasmid was derived from a plasmid made by: Mark Ansel, CBR Institute for Biomedical Research
Terms and licenses: Academic/Nonprofit Terms; Industry Terms: Not Available to Industry
Depositor comments: based on pEasyFlox. Vector for conditional gene targeting
How to cite: pEZ-Frt-lox-DT was a gift from Klaus Rajewsky (Addgene plasmid # 11736 ; http://n2t.net/addgene:11736 ; RRID:Addgene_11736)
