[The description below was written by a language model from this plasmid's Addgene catalogue record and pLannotate feature annotations shown in this document.]
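Description:
pEZ-Frt-lox-DT is a conditional gene-targeting vector built on the pBluescript II KS backbone and described by the depositor as a derivative of pEasyFlox. It is an empty scaffold into which users clone 5′ and 3′ homology arms and a central region of the target locus; no gene-specific sequence is present. In E. coli it is maintained as a high-copy plasmid through the ColE1/pUC-type origin and selected with ampicillin via the β-lactamase gene. The backbone also retains the f1 origin, lac promoter/operator and lacZα remnants, and flanking T3 and T7 promoters.

The roughly 3.1 kb functional cassette combines positive and negative selection with two recombinase systems. A neomycin phosphotransferase gene from Tn5, driven by a fragment of the HSV thymidine kinase promoter and terminated by the HSV TK polyadenylation signal, provides G418 selection of transfected cells. This cassette is bracketed by two FRT sites, so it can be excised by FLP recombinase once targeted clones are identified. The annotated sequence shows two loxP sites in the same orientation, lying just outside the FRT-flanked neo cassette. According to the record, loxP sites flank the central targeting region, so that Cre later deletes the floxed genomic segment and generates a conditional allele. Beyond these sites sits a diphtheria toxin A fragment expression unit under the mouse PGK promoter, followed by SV40 small t intron sequence and the bGH polyadenylation signal. Because this unit would lie outside the homology arms, it is lost on homologous recombination but retained on random integration, which counter-selects non-targeted clones. The intended host cells are not stated, though this design is typical of targeting in mouse embryonic stem cells.
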