Features (pLannotate 1.2.2; 26 found; start..end, strand, type, name):
     33..66      -  protein_bind   loxP: Cre-mediated recombination occurs in the 8-bp core sequence (GCATACAT). Cre recombinase
     95..142     -  protein_bind   FRT: FLP-mediated recombination occurs in the 8-bp core sequence TCTAGAAA (Turan and Bode, 2011). FLP recombinase from the Saccharomyces cerevisiae 2μ plasmid
    152..242     -  CDS            lacZα (fragment): LacZα fragment of β-galactosidase; lacZ fragment
    407..535     +  promoter       HSV TK promoter (fragment): herpes simplex virus thymidine kinase promoter
    540..1344    +  CDS            NeoR/KanR (fragment): aminoglycoside phosphotransferase from Tn5; aph(3')-II (or nptII); confers resistance to neomycin, kanamycin, and G418 (Geneticin®)
   1351..1399    +  polyA_signal   HSV TK poly(A) signal: herpes simplex virus thymidine kinase polyadenylation signal (Cole and Stacy, 1985)
   1431..1478    -  protein_bind   FRT: FLP-mediated recombination occurs in the 8-bp core sequence TCTAGAAA (Turan and Bode, 2011). FLP recombinase from the Saccharomyces cerevisiae 2μ plasmid
   1488..1506    -  CDS            lacZα (fragment): LacZα fragment of β-galactosidase; lacZ fragment
   1513..1546    -  protein_bind   loxP: Cre-mediated recombination occurs in the 8-bp core sequence (GCATACAT). Cre recombinase
   1577..1598    -  promoter       SV40 promoter (fragment): SV40 enhancer and early promoter
   1602..1826    -  polyA_signal   bGH poly(A) signal: bovine growth hormone polyadenylation signal
   1900..1965    -  intron         small t intron: SV40 (simian virus 40) small t antigen intron
   1967..2039    -  CDS            small t antigen (fragment): SV40 (simian virus 40) small t antigen
   2042..2614    -  CDS            DTA: diphtheria toxin fragment A; Corynebacterium diphtheriae tox
   2641..3140    -  promoter       PGK promoter: mouse phosphoglycerate kinase 1 promoter
   3171..3189    -  promoter       T7 promoter: promoter for bacteriophage T7 RNA polymerase
   3197..3352    +  CDS            lacZα (fragment): LacZα fragment of β-galactosidase; lacZ fragment
   3357..3785    +  rep_origin     f1 ori (sequence partly withheld): f1 bacteriophage origin of replication; arrow indicates direction of (+) strand synthesis
   3838..3942    +  promoter       AmpR promoter: bla
   3943..4803    +  CDS            AmpR: β-lactamase; bla; confers resistance to ampicillin, carbenicillin, and related antibiotics
   4974..5562    +  rep_origin     ori: high-copy-number ColE1/pMB1/pBR322/pUC origin of replication
   5745..5837    +  CDS            lacI (fragment): lac repressor; lacI; The lac repressor binds to the lac operator to inhibit transcription in E. coli. This inhibition can be relieved by adding lactose or isopropyl-β-D-thiogalactopyranoside (IPTG).
   5850..5871    +  protein_bind   CAP binding site: CAP binding activates transcription in the presence of cAMP. E. coli catabolite activator protein
   5886..5916    +  promoter       lac promoter: promoter for the E. coli lac operon
   5924..5940    +  protein_bind   lac operator: The lac repressor binds to the lac operator to inhibit transcription in E. coli. This inhibition can be relieved by adding lactose or isopropyl-β-D-thiogalactopyranoside (IPTG). lac repressor encoded by lacI
   5985..6003    +  promoter       T3 promoter: promoter for bacteriophage T3 RNA polymerase
>Addgene plasmid #11736 | pEZ-Frt-lox-DT | depositor full sequence | sequence record 7056 | Author sequence
TAGATATCGATGGCCATAGCGGCCGCGGATCCATAACTTCGTATAATGTATGCTATACGAAGTTATCCTT
TCGAGGGAGCTTCAAAAGCGCTCTGAAGTTCCTATACTTTCTAGAGAATAGGAACTTCGGAATAGGAACT
TCAAGATCCCCCTGGCGAAAGGGGGATGTGCTGCAAGGCGATTAAGTTGGGTAACGCCAGGGTTTTCCCA
GTCACGACGTTGTAAAACGACGGCCAGTGAATTCGAGCTCTCCCATATGGTCGAGCAGTGTGGTTTTCAA
GAGGAAGCAAAAAGCCTCTCCACCCAGGCCTGGAATGTTTCCACCCAATGTCGAGCAGTGTGGTTTTGCA
AGAGGAAGCAAAAAGCCTCTCCACCCAGGCCTGGAATGTTTCCACCCAATGTCGAGCAAACCCCGCCCAG
CGTCTTGTCATTGGCGAATTCGAACACGCAGATGCAGTCGGGGCGGCGCGGTCCCAGGTCCACTTCGCAT
ATTAAGGTGACGCGTGTGGCCTCGAACACCGAGCGACCCTGCAGCCAATATGGGATCGGCCATTGAACAA
GATGGATTGCACGCAGGTTCTCCGGCCGCTTGGGTGGAGAGGCTATTCGGCTATGACTGGGCACAACAGA
CAATCGGCTGCTCTGATGCCGCCGTGTTCCGGCTGTCAGCGCAGGGGCGCCCGGTTCTTTTTGTCAAGAC
CGACCTGTCCGGTGCCCTGAATGAACTGCAGGACGAGGCAGCGCGGCTATCGTGGCTGGCCACGACGGGC
GTTCCTTGCGCAGCTGTGCTCGACGTTGTCACTGAAGCGGGAAGGGACTGGCTGCTATTGGGCGAAGTGC
CGGGGCAGGATCTCCTGTGCATCTCACCTTGCTCCTGCCGAGAAAGTATCCATCATGGCTGATGCAATGC
GGCGGCTGCATACGCTTGATCCGGCTACCTGCCCATTCGACCACCAAGCGAAACATCGCATCGAGCGAGC
ACGTACTCGGATGGAAGCCGGTCTTGTCGATCAGGATGATCTGGACGAAGAGCATCAGGGGCTCGCGCCA
GCCGAACTGTTCGCCAGGCTCAAGGCGCGCATGCCCGACGGCGAGGATCTCGTCGTGACCCATGGCGATG
CCTGCTTGCCGAATATCATGGTGGAAAATGGCCGCTTTTCTGGATTCATCGACTGTGGCCGGCTGGGTGT
GGCGGACCGCTATCAGGACATAGCGTTGGCTACCCGTGATATTGCTGAAGAGCTTGGCGGCGAATGGGCT
GACCGCTTCCTCGTGCTTTACGGTATCGCCGCTCCCGATTCGCAGCGCATCGCCTTCTATCGCCTTCTTG
ACGAGTTCTTCTGAGGGGATCGGCAATAAAAAGACAGAATAAAACGCACGGGTGTTGGGTCGTTTGTTCG
GATCCGTCGAGGGAGCTTCAAAAGCGCTCTGAAGTTCCTATACTTTCTAGAGAATAGGAACTTCGGAATA
GGAACTTCAAGATCCCCCTGGCGAAAGGGGGATGTGGTCGACATAACTTCGTATAATGTATGCTATACGA
AGTTATAAGCTTGCGGCCGGCCGCCACCTCGAGCCCCAGCTGGTTCTTTCCGCCTCAGAAGCCATAGAGC
CCACCGCATCCCCAGCATGCCTGCTATTGTCTTCCCAATCCTCCCCCTTGCTGTCCTGCCCCACCCCACC
CCCCAGAATAGAATGACACCTACTCAGACAATGCGATGCAATTTCCTCATTTTATTAGGAAAGGACAGTG
GGAGTGGCACCTTCCAGGGTCAAGGAAGGCACGGGGGAGGGGCAAACAACAGATGGCTGGCAACTAGAAG
GCACAGTCGAGGCTGATCAGCGAGCTCTAGGATCTGCATTCCACCACTGCTCCCATTCATCAGTTCCATA
GGTTGGAATCTAAAATACACAAACAATTAGAATCAGTAGTTTAACACATTATACACTTAAAAATTTTATA
TTTACCTTAGAGCTTTAAATCTCTGTAGGTAGTTTGTCCAATTATGTCACACCACAGAAGTAAGGTTCCT
TCACAAAGAGATCGCCTGACACGATTTCCTGCACAGGCTTGAGCCATATACTCATACATCGCATCTTGGC
CACGTTTTCCACGGGTTTCAAAATTAATCTCAAGTTCTACGCTTAACGCTTTCGCCTGTTCCCAGTTATT
AATATATTCAACGCTAGAACTCCCCTCAGCGAAGGGAAGGCTGAGCACTACACGCGAAGCACCATCACCG
AACCTTTTGATAAACTCTTCCGTTCCGACTTGCTCCATCAACGGTTCAGTGAGACTTAAACCTAACTCTT
TCTTAATAGTTTCGGCATTATCCACTTTTAGTGCGAGAACCTTCGTCAGTCCTGGATACGTCACTTTGAC
CACGCCTCCAGCTTTTCCAGAGAGCGGGTTTTCATTATCTACAGAGTATCCCGCAGCGTCGTATTTATTG
TCGGTACTATAAAACCCTTTCCAATCATCGTCATAATTTCCTTGTGTACCAGATTTTGGCTTTTGTATAC
CTTTTTGAATGGAATCTACATAACCAGGTTTAGTCCCGTGGTACGAAGAAAAGTTTTCCATCACAAAAGA
TTTAGAAGAATCAACAACATCATCAGGATCCATGGCGAGGACCTGCAGGTCGAAAGGCCCGGAGATGAGG
AAGAGGAGAACAGCGCGGCAGACGTGCGCTTTTGAAGCGTGCAGAATGCCGGGCCTCCGGAGGACCTTCG
GGCGCCCGCCCCGCCCCTGAGCCCGCCCCTGAGCCCGCCCCCGGACCCACCCCTTCCCAGCCTCTGAGCC
CAGAAAGCGAAGGAGCAAAGCTGCTATTGGCCGCTGCCCCAAAGGCCTACCCGCTTCCATTGCTCAGCGG
TGCTGTCCATCTGCACGAGACTAGTGAGACGTGCTACTTCCATTTGTCACGTCCTGCACGACGCGAGCTG
CGGGGCGGGGGGGAACTTCCTGACTAGGGGAGGAGTAGAAGGTGGCGCGAAGGGGCCACCAAAGAACGGA
GCCGGTTGGCGCCTACCGGTGGATGTGGAATGTGTGCGAGGCCAGAGGCCACTTGTGTAGCGCCAAGTGC
CCAGCGGGGCTGCTAAAGCGCATGCTCCAGACTGCCTTGGGAAAAGCGCCTCCCCTACCCGGTAGAATTC
GATGTGGAGCTCCAATTCGCCCTATAGTGAGTCGTATTACGCGCGCTCACTGGCCGTCGTTTTACAACGT
CGTGACTGGGAAAACCCTGGCGTTACCCAACTTAATCGCCTTGCAGCACATCCCCCTTTCGCCAGCTGGC
GTAATAGCGAAGAGGCCCGCACCGATCGCCCTTCCCAACAGTTGCGCAGCCTGAATGGCGAATGGG
[124 nt withheld, positions 3357-3480]
C
[91 nt withheld, positions 3482-3572]
A
[49 nt withheld, positions 3574-3622]
CCTTTGACGTTGGAGTCCACGTTCTTT
[37 nt withheld, positions 3650-3686]
ACCCTATCTCGGTCTATTCTTTTGATTTATAAGGGATTTTGCCGATTTCGGCCTATTGGTTAAAAAATGA
GCTGATTTAACAAAAATTTAACGCGAATTTTAACAAAATATTAACGCTTACAATTTAGGTGGCACTTTTC
GGGGAAATGTGCGCGGAACCCCTATTTGTTTATTTTTCTAAATACATTCAAATATGTATCCGCTCATGAG
ACAATAACCCTGATAAATGCTTCAATAATATTGAAAAAGGAAGAGTATGAGTATTCAACATTTCCGTGTC
GCCCTTATTCCCTTTTTTGCGGCATTTTGCCTTCCTGTTTTTGCTCACCCAGAAACGCTGGTGAAAGTAA
AAGATGCTGAAGATCAGTTGGGTGCACGAGTGGGTTACATCGAACTGGATCTCAACAGCGGTAAGATCCT
TGAGAGTTTTCGCCCCGAAGAACGTTTTCCAATGATGAGCACTTTTAAAGTTCTGCTATGTGGCGCGGTA
TTATCCCGTATTGACGCCGGGCAAGAGCAACTCGGTCGCCGCATACACTATTCTCAGAATGACTTGGTTG
AGTACTCACCAGTCACAGAAAAGCATCTTACGGATGGCATGACAGTAAGAGAATTATGCAGTGCTGCCAT
AACCATGAGTGATAACACTGCGGCCAACTTACTTCTGACAACGATCGGAGGACCGAAGGAGCTAACCGCT
TTTTTGCACAACATGGGGGATCATGTAACTCGCCTTGATCGTTGGGAACCGGAGCTGAATGAAGCCATAC
CAAACGACGAGCGTGACACCACGATGCCTGTAGCAATGGCAACAACGTTGCGCAAACTATTAACTGGCGA
ACTACTTACTCTAGCTTCCCGGCAACAATTAATAGACTGGATGGAGGCGGATAAAGTTGCAGGACCACTT
CTGCGCTCGGCCCTTCCGGCTGGCTGGTTTATTGCTGATAAATCTGGAGCCGGTGAGCGTGGGTCTCGCG
GTATCATTGCAGCACTGGGGCCAGATGGTAAGCCCTCCCGTATCGTAGTTATCTACACGACGGGGAGTCA
GGCAACTATGGATGAACGAAATAGACAGATCGCTGAGATAGGTGCCTCACTGATTAAGCATTGGTAACTG
TCAGACCAAGTTTACTCATATATACTTTAGATTGATTTAAAACTTCATTTTTAATTTAAAAGGATCTAGG
TGAAGATCCTTTTTGATAATCTCATGACCAAAATCCCTTAACGTGAGTTTTCGTTCCACTGAGCGTCAGA
CCCCGTAGAAAAGATCAAAGGATCTTCTTGAGATCCTTTTTTTCTGCGCGTAATCTGCTGCTTGCAAACA
AAAAAACCACCGCTACCAGCGGTGGTTTGTTTGCCGGATCAAGAGCTACCAACTCTTTTTCCGAAGGTAA
CTGGCTTCAGCAGAGCGCAGATACCAAATACTGTCCTTCTAGTGTAGCCGTAGTTAGGCCACCACTTCAA
GAACTCTGTAGCACCGCCTACATACCTCGCTCTGCTAATCCTGTTACCAGTGGCTGCTGCCAGTGGCGAT
AAGTCGTGTCTTACCGGGTTGGACTCAAGACGATAGTTACCGGATAAGGCGCAGCGGTCGGGCTGAACGG
GGGGTTCGTGCACACAGCCCAGCTTGGAGCGAACGACCTACACCGAACTGAGATACCTACAGCGTGAGCT
ATGAGAAAGCGCCACGCTTCCCGAAGGGAGAAAGGCGGACAGGTATCCGGTAAGCGGCAGGGTCGGAACA
GGAGAGCGCACGAGGGAGCTTCCAGGGGGAAACGCCTGGTATCTTTATAGTCCTGTCGGGTTTCGCCACC
TCTGACTTGAGCGTCGATTTTTGTGATGCTCGTCAGGGGGGCGGAGCCTATGGAAAAACGCCAGCAACGC
GGCCTTTTTACGGTTCCTGGCCTTTTGCTGGCCTTTTGCTCACATGTTCTTTCCTGCGTTATCCCCTGAT
TCTGTGGATAACCGTATTACCGCCTTTGAGTGAGCTGATACCGCTCGCCGCAGCCGAACGACCGAGCGCA
GCGAGTCAGTGAGCGAGGAAGCGGAAGAGCGCCCAATACGCAAACCGCCTCTCCCCGCGCGTTGGCCGAT
TCATTAATGCAGCTGGCACGACAGGTTTCCCGACTGGAAAGCGGGCAGTGAGCGCAACGCAATTAATGTG
AGTTAGCTCACTCATTAGGCACCCCAGGCTTTACACTTTATGCTTCCGGCTCGTATGTTGTGTGGAATTG
TGAGCGGATAACAATTTCACACAGGAAACAGCTATGACCATGATTACGCCAAGCGCGCAATTAACCCTCA
CTAAAGGGAACAAAAGCTGGTCGAGATCTAGC
