>Addgene plasmid #11736 | pEZ-Frt-lox-DT | addgene partial sequence | sequence record 18413 | 11736 with M13R
ACCCTCACTAAAGGGAAAAAAGCTGTCGAGATCTAGATATCGATGGCCATAGCGGCCGCGGATCCATAAC
TTCGTATAATGTATGCTATACGAAGTTATCCTTTCGAGGGAGCTTCAAAAGCGCTCTGAAGTTCCTATAC
TTTCTAGAGAATAGGAACTTCGGAATAGGAACTTCAAGATCCCCCTGGCGAAAGGGGGATGTGCTGCAAG
GCGATTAAGTTGGGTAACGCCAGGGTTTTCCCAGTCACGACGTTGTAAAACGACGGCCAGTGAATTCGAG
CTCTCCCATATGGTCGAGCAGTGTGGTTTTCAAGAGGAAGCAAAAAGCCTCTCCACCCAGGCCTGGAATG
TTTCCACCCAATGTCGAGCAGTGTGGTTTTGCAAGAGGAAGCAAAAAGCCTCTCCACCCAGGCCTGGAAT
GTTTCCACCCAATGTCGAGCAAACCCCGCCCAGCGTCTTGTCATTGGCGAATTCGAACACGCAGATGCAG
TCGGGGCGGCGCGGTCCCAGGTCCACTTCGCATATTAAGGTGACGCGTGTGGCCTCGAACACCGAGCGAC
CCTGCAGCCAATATGGGATCGGCCATTGAACAAGATGGATTGCACGCAGGTTCTCCGGCCGCTTGGGTGG
AGAGGCTATTCGGCTATGACTGGGCACAACAGACAATCGGCTGCTCTGATGCCGCCGTGTTCCGGCTGTC
AGCGCAGGGGCGCCCGGTTCTTTTTTGTCAGACCGACCTGTCCGGTGCCCTGAATGAACT
