>Addgene plasmid #11736 | pEZ-Frt-lox-DT | addgene partial sequence | sequence record 120357 | pUC-3 5'-GCCATTCGCCATTCAGGCTGCGCAACTGTT-3'
GGAAGGGCGATCGGTGCGGGCCTCTTCGCTATTACGCCAGCTGGCGAAAGGGGGATGTGCTGCAAGGCGA
TTAAGTTGGGTAACGCCAGGGTTTTCCCAGTCACGACGTTGTAAAACGACGGCCAGTGAATTGTAATACG
ACTCACTATAGGGCGAATTGGAGCTCCAATCGAATTCTACCGGGTAGGGGAGGCGCTTTTCCCAAGGCAG
TCTGGAGCATGCGCTTTAGCAGCCCCGCTGGGCACTTGGCGCTACACAAGTGGCCTCTGGCCTCGCACAC
ATTCCACATCCACCGGTAGGCGCCAACCGGCTCCGTTCTTTGGTGGCCCCTTCGCGCCACCTTCTACTCC
TCCCCTAGTCAGGAAGTTCCCCCCCGCCCCGCAGCTCGCGTCGTGCAGGACGTGACAAATGGAA
