>Addgene plasmid #11736 | pEZ-Frt-lox-DT | addgene partial sequence | sequence record 120360 | Neo-F 5'-CGTTGGCTACCCGTGATATT-3'
AATGGGCTGACCGCTTCCTCGTGCTTTACGGTATCGCCGCTCCCGATTCGCAGCGCATCGCCTTCTATCG
CCTTCTTGACGAGTTCTTCTGAGGGGATCGGCAATAAAAAGACAGAATAAAACGCACGGGTGTTGGGTCG
TTTGTTCGGATCCGTCGAGGGAGCTTCAAAAGCGCTCTGAAGTTCCTATACTTTCTAGAGAATAGGAACT
TCGGAATAGGAACTTCAAGATCCCCCTGGCGAAAGGGGGATGTGGTCGACATAACTTCGTATAATGTATG
CTATACGAAGTTATAAGCTTGCGGCCGGCCGCCACCTCGAGCCCCAGCTGGTTCTTTCCGCCTCAGAAGC
CATAGAGCCCACCGCATCCCCAGCATGCCTGCTATTGTCTTCCCAATCCTCCCCCTTGCTGTCCTGCCCC
ACCCCACCCCCCAGAATAGAATGACACCTACTCAGACAATGCGATGCAATTTCCTCATTTTATTAGGAAA
GGACAGTGGGAGTGGCACCTTCCAGGGTCAAGGAAGGCACGGGGGAGGGGCAAACAACAGATGGCTGGCA
ACTAGAAGGCACAGTCGAGGCTGATCAGCGAGCTCTAGGATCTGCATTCCACCACTGCTCCCATTCATCA
GTTCCATAGGTTGGAATCTAAAATACACAAACAATTAGAATCAGTAGTTTAACACATTATACACTTAAAA
ATTTTATATTTACCTTAGAGCTTTAAATCTCTGTAGGTAGTTTGTCCAATTATGTCACACCACAGAAGTA
AGGTTCCTTCACAAAGAGATCGCCTGACACGATTTCCTGCACAGGCTTGAGCCATATACTCATACATCGC
ATCTTGGCCACGTTTTCCACGGGTTTCAAAATTAATCTCAAGTTCTACGCTTAACGCTTTCGCCTGTTCC
CAGTTATTAATATATTCAACGCTAGAACTCCCCTCAGCGAAGGGAAGGCTGAGCACTACACGCGAAGCAC
CATCACCGAACCTTTTGATAAACTCTTCCGTTCCGACTTG
