>Addgene plasmid #11736 | pEZ-Frt-lox-DT | addgene partial sequence | sequence record 120364 | M13pUC-Rev 5'-AGCGGATAACAATTTCACACAGG-3'
GACCATGATTACGCCAAGCTCGAAATTAACCCTCACTAAAGGGAACAAAAGCTGTCGAGATCTAGATATC
GATGGCCATAGCGGCCGCGGATCCATAACTTCGTATAATGTATGCTATACGAAGTTATCCTTTCGAGGGA
GCTTCAAAAGCGCTCTGAAGTTCCTATACTTTCTAGAGAATAGGAACTTCGGAATAGGAACTTCAAGATC
CCCCTGGCGAAAGGGGGATGTGCTGCAAGGCGATTAAGTTGGGTAACGCCAGGGTTTTCCCAGTCACGAC
GTTGTAAAACGACGGCCAGTGAATTCGAGCTCTCCCATATGGTCGAGCAGTGTGGTTTTCAAGAGGAAGC
AAAAAGCCTCTCCACCCAGGCCTGGAATGTTTCCACCCAATGTCGAGCAGTGTGGTTTTGCAAGAGGAAG
CAAAAAGCCTCTCCACCCAGGCCTGGAATGTTTCC
